>Addgene plasmid #36335 | pSMP-Ehmt1_1 | depositor partial sequence | sequence record 45484 | hairpin
TGCTGTTGACAGTGAGCGACGATGCCAGCAGTCATGCAAATAGTGAAGCCACAGATGTATTTGCATGACT
GCTGGCATCGCTGCCTACTGCCTCGGA
