>Addgene plasmid #36335 | pSMP-Ehmt1_1 | addgene partial sequence | sequence record 46557 | pSMP-F (5' TACATCGTGACCTGGGAAG 3')
AGCCTTGTCCCCTAAGCCTCCGCCTCCTCTTCCTCCATCCGCCCCGTCTCTCCCCCTTGAACCTCCTCGT
TCGACCCCGCCTCGATCCTCCCTTTATCCAGCCCTCACTCCTTCTCTAGGCGCCGGAATTAGATCTCTCG
ACTAGGGATAACAGGGTAATTGTTTGAATGAGGCTTCAGTACTTTACAGAATCGTTGCCTGCACATCTTG
GAAACACTTGCTGGGATTACTTCTTCAGGTTAACCCAACAGAAGGCTCGAGAAGGTATATTGCTGTTGAC
AGTGAGCGACGATGCCAGCAGTCATGCAAATAGTGAAGCCACAGATGTATTTGCATGACTGCTGGCATCG
CTGCCTACTGCCTCGGAATTCAAGGGGCTACTTTAGGAGCAATTATCTTGTTTACTAAAACTGAATACCT
TGCTATCTCTTTGATACATTTTTACAAAGCTGAATTAAAATGGTATAAATTAAATCACTTTTTTCAATTG
GAAGACTAATGCGTTTAAACACGCGGCGACGCGTTCTACCGGGTAGGGGAGGCGCTTTTCCCAAGGCAGT
CTGGAGCATGCGCTTTAGCAGCCCCGCTGGGCACTTGGCGCTACACAAGTGGCCTCTGGCCTCGCACACA
TTCCACATCCACCGGTAGGCGCCAACCGGCTCCGTTCTTTGGTGGCCCCTTCGCGCCACCTTCTACTCCT
CCCCTAGTCAGGAAGTTCCCCCCCGCCCCGCAGCTCGCGTCGTGCAGGACGTGACAAATGGAAGTAGCAC
GTCTCACTAGTCTCGTGCAGATGGACAGCACCGCTGAGCAATGGAAGCGGGTAGGCCTTTGGGGCAGCGG
CCAATAGCAGC
