[The description below was written by a language model from this plasmid's Addgene catalogue record.]
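Description:
pSMP-Ehmt1_1 is a retroviral RNAi plasmid built on the pSMP backbone (about 6.7 kb without insert) and designed for stable knockdown of a gene in mammalian cells. It is maintained in bacteria as a high-copy, ampicillin-selected plasmid. The record lists a recombination-deficient strain for propagation, which is common for retroviral vectors because their repeated terminal sequences can be unstable. After delivery into mammalian target cells, cells carrying the vector can be selected with puromycin.

The payload is a short hairpin RNA directed against human EHMT1, also known as GLP or KMT1D. General knowledge identifies this gene as encoding a euchromatic histone lysine methyltransferase involved in repressive H3K9 methylation. The hairpin was inserted by restriction cloning between XhoI and EcoRI sites, both of which are retained, so the cassette can be excised or exchanged. The "_1" suffix suggests it is one of several hairpins against the same target, though the record does not say so explicitly. No feature table is provided, so the promoter driving the shRNA, the promoter for the puromycin marker, the hairpin scaffold, the viral LTRs and packaging signal, and the bacterial origin are not stated here. As a retroviral vector, it would normally be packaged into viral particles that integrate into the host genome and give sustained shRNA expression.

The associated publication examines chromatin-modifying enzymes as modulators of reprogramming. This indicates the construct was used for loss-of-function testing of EHMT1 in that context. It is also suited more generally to stable EHMT1 depletion in human cells.
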