Addgene plasmid #36335: pSMP-Ehmt1_1
Depositing lab: George Daley. Depositing organization: Boston Children's Hospital. Publication: Chromatin-modifying enzymes as modulators of reprogramming. Onder TT, Kara N, Cherry A, Sinha AU, Zhu N, Bernt KM, Cahan P, Marcarci BO, Unternaehrer J, Gupta PB, Lander ES, Armstrong SA, Daley GQ. Nature. 2012 Mar 4;483(7391):598-602. doi: 10.1038/nature10953. PubMed 22388813.
Backbone
  Vector backbone: pSMP
  Backbone manufacturer: Steve Elledge
  Backbone size w/o insert (bp): 6699
  Vector type: Mammalian Expression, Retroviral, RNAi
  Selectable markers: Puromycin
Growth in bacteria
  Bacterial resistance: Ampicillin, 100 μg/mL
  Growth temperature: 30°C
  Growth strain: Stbl3
  Copy number: High Copy
Gene/Insert
  Gene/Insert name: Ehmt1
  gRNA/shRNA sequence: GATGCCAGCAGTCATGCAA
  Species: H. sapiens (human)
  Entrez Gene: EHMT1 (a.k.a. EHMT1-IT1, EUHMTASE1, Eu-HMTase1, FP13812, GLP, GLP1, KLEFS1, KMT1D)
  Cloning method: Restriction Enzyme; 5′ cloning site XhoI (not destroyed); 3′ cloning site EcoRI (not destroyed)
  Sequencing primers: 5′ pSMP-F
Terms and licenses: Academic/Nonprofit Terms; Industry Terms: Not Available to Industry
How to cite: pSMP-Ehmt1_1 was a gift from George Daley (Addgene plasmid # 36335 ; http://n2t.net/addgene:36335 ; RRID:Addgene_36335)
